>Addgene plasmid #194503 | pHAGE-EFS-foldon-GFP- PCP | addgene full sequence | sequence record 384988 | Addgene NGS Result
GACCTACACCGAACTGAGATACCTACAGCGTGAGCTATGAGAAAGCGCCACGCTTCCCGAAGGGAGAAAG
GCGGACAGGTATCCGGTAAGCGGCAGGGTCGGAACAGGAGAGCGCACGAGGGAGCTTCCAGGGGGAAACG
CCTGGTATCTTTATAGTCCTGTCGGGTTTCGCCACCTCTGACTTGAGCGTCGATTTTTGTGATGCTCGTC
AGGGGGGCGGAGCCTATGGAAAAACGCCAGCAACGCGGCCTTTTTACGGTTCCTGGCCTTTTGCTGGCCT
TTTGCTCACATGTTCTTTCCTGCGTTATCCCCTGATTCTGTGGATAACCGTATTACCGCCTTTGAGTGAG
CTGATACCGCTCGCCGCAGCCGAACGACCGAGCGCAGCGAGTCAGTGAGCGAGGAAGCGGAAGAGCGCCC
AATACGCAAACCGCCTCTCCCCGCGCGTTGGCCGATTCATTAATGCAGCAAGCTCATGGCTGACTAATTT
TTTTTATTTATGCAGAGGCCGAGGCCGCCTCGGCCTCTGAGCTATTCCAGAAGTAGTGAGGAGGCTTTTT
TGGAGGCCTAGGCTTTTGCAAAAAGCTCCCCGTGGCACGACAGGTTTCCCGACTGGAAAGCGGGCAGTGA
GCGCAACGCAATTAATGTGAGTTAGCTCACTCATTAGGCACCCCAGGCTTTACACTTTATGCTTCCGGCT
CGTATGTTGTGTGGAATTGTGAGCGGATAACAATTTCACACAGGAAACAGCTATGACATGATTACGAATT
TCACAAATAAAGCATTTTTTTCACTGCATTCTAGTTGTGGTTTGTCCAAACTCATCAATGTATCTTATCA
TGTCTGGATCAACTGGATAACTCAAGCTAACCAAAATCATCCCAAACTTCCCACCCCATACCCTATTACC
ACTGCCAATTACCTGTGGTTTCATTTACTCTAAACCTGTGATTCCTCTGAATTATTTTCATTTTAAAGAA
ATTGTATTTGTTAAATATGTACTACAAACTTAGTAGTTGGAAGGGCTAATTCACTCCCAAAGAAGACAAG
ATATCCTTGATCTGTGGATCTACCACACACAAGGCTACTTCCCTGATTAGCAGAACTACACACCAGGGCC
AGGGGTCAGATATCCACTGACCTTTGGATGGTGCTACAAGCTAGTACCAGTTGAGCCAGATAAGGTAGAA
GAGGCCAATAAAGGAGAGAACACCAGCTTGTTACACCCTGTGAGCCTGCATGGGATGGATGACCCGGAGA
GAGAAGTGTTAGAGTGGAGGTTTGACAGCCGCCTAGCATTTCATCACGTGGCCCGAGAGCTGCATCCGGA
GTACTTCAAGAACTGCTGATATCGAGCTTGCTACAAGGGACTTTCCGCTGGGGACTTTCCAGGGAGGCGT
GGCCTGGGCGGGACTGGGGAGTGGCGAGCCCTCAGATCCTGCATATAAGCAGCTGCTTTTTGCCTGTACT
GGGTCTCTCTGGTTAGACCAGATCTGAGCCTGGGAGCTCTCTGGCTAACTAGGGAACCCACTGCTTAAGC
CTCAATAAAGCTTGCCTTGAGTGCTTCAAGTAGTGTGTGCCCGTCTGTTGTGTGACTCTGGTAACTAGAG
ATCCCTCAGACCCTTTTAGTCAGTGTGGAAAATCTCTAGCAGTGGCGCCCGAACAGGGACTTGAAAGCGA
AAGGGAAACCAGAGGAGCTCTCTCGACGCAGGACTCGGCTTGCTGAAGCGCGCACGGCAAGAGGCGAGGG
GCGGCGACTGGTGAGTACGCCAAAAATTTTGACTAGCGGAGGCTAGAAGGAGAGAGATGGGTGCGAGAGC
GTCAGTATTAAGCGGGGGAGAATTAGATCGCGATGGGAAAAAATTCGGTTAAGGCCAGGGGGAAAGAAAA
AATATAAATTAAAACATATAGTATGGGCAAGCAGGGAGCTAGAACGATTCGCAGTTAATCCTGGCCTGTT
AGAAACATCAGAAGGCTGTAGACAAATACTGGGACAGCTACAACCATCCCTTCAGACAGGATCAGAAGAA
CTTAGATCATTATATAATACAGTAGCAACCCTCTATTGTGTGCATCAAAGGATAGAGATAAAAGACACCA
AGGAAGCTTTAGACAAGATAGAGGAAGAGCAAAACAAAAGTAAGACCACCGCACAGCAAGCGGCCGGCCG
CTGATCTTCAGACCTGGAGGAGGAGATATGAGGGACAATTGGAGAAGTGAATTATATAAATATAAAGTAG
TAAAAATTGAACCATTAGGAGTAGCACCCACCAAGGCAAAGAGAAGAGTGGTGCAGAGAGAAAAAAGAGC
AGTGGGAATAGGAGCTTTGTTCCTTGGGTTCTTGGGAGCAGCAGGAAGCACTATGGGCGCAGCGTCAATG
ACGCTGACGGTACAGGCCAGACAATTATTGTCTGGTATAGTGCAGCAGCAGAACAATTTGCTGAGGGCTA
TTGAGGCGCAACAGCATCTGTTGCAACTCACAGTCTGGGGCATCAAGCAGCTCCAGGCAAGAATCCTGGC
TGTGGAAAGATACCTAAAGGATCAACAGCTCCTGGGGATTTGGGGTTGCTCTGGAAAACTCATTTGCACC
ACTGCTGTGCCTTGGAATGCTAGTTGGAGTAATAAATCTCTGGAACAGATTTGGAATCACACGACCTGGA
TGGAGTGGGACAGAGAAATTAACAATTACACAAGCTTAATACACTCCTTAATTGAAGAATCGCAAAACCA
GCAAGAAAAGAATGAACAAGAATTATTGGAATTAGATAAATGGGCAAGTTTGTGGAATTGGTTTAACATA
ACAAATTGGCTGTGGTATATAAAATTATTCATAATGATAGTAGGAGGCTTGGTAGGTTTAAGAATAGTTT
TTGCTGTACTTTCTATAGTGAATAGAGTTAGGCAGGGATATTCACCATTATCGTTTCAGACCCACCTCCC
AACCCCGAGGGGACCCGACAGGCCCGAAGGAATAGAAGAAGAAGGTGGAGAGAGAGACAGAGACAGATCC
ATTCGATTAGTGAACGGATCTCGACGGTATCGCCGAATTGACAAATGGCAGTATTCATCCACAATTTTAA
AAGAAAAGGGGGGATTGGGGGGTACAGTGCAGGGGAAAGAATAGTAGACATAATAGCAACAGACATACAA
ACTAAAGAATTACAAAAACAAATTACAAAAATTCAAAATTTTCGGGTTTATTACAGGGACAGCAGAGATC
CAGTTTGGACTAGCGATGCTAGCTGATGCGGGCCCTTCGAGTGGCTCCGGTGCCCGTCAGTGGGCAGAGC
GCACATCGCCCACAGTCCCCGAGAAGTTGGGGGGAGGGGTCGGCAATTGAACCGGTGCCTAGAGAAGGTG
GCGCGGGGTAAACTGGGAAAGTGATGTCGTGTACTGGCTCCGCCTTTTTCCCGAGGGTGGGGGAGAACCG
TATATAAGTGCAGTAGTCGCCGTGAACGTTCTTTTTCGCAACGGGTTTGCCGCCAGAACACAGGTGTCGT
GACGCGGTTCCGGTTAAGGTGAACGCGTGCAGGCTGGCGCCACCATGGGCTACATCCCCGAGGCCCCCAG
GGACGGCCAGGCCTACGTGAGGAAGGACGGCGAGTGGGTGCTGCTGAGCACCTTCCTGAGTGGCGGAGGA
GGTTCAGGAGGCGGCGGAAGCGGTGGAGGAGGTTCTCGTAAAGGCGAAGAGCTGTTCACTGGTGTCGTCC
CTATTCTGGTGGAACTGGATGGTGATGTCAACGGTCATAAGTTTTCCGTGCGTGGCGAGGGTGAAGGTGA
CGCAACTAATGGTAAACTGACGCTGAAGTTCATCTGTACTACTGGTAAACTGCCGGTACCTTGGCCGACT
CTGGTAACGACGCTGACTTATGGTGTTCAGTGCTTTGCTCGTTATCCGGACCATATGAAGCAGCATGACT
TCTTCAAGTCCGCCATGCCGGAAGGCTATGTGCAGGAACGCACGATTTCCTTTAAGGATGACGGCACGTA
CAAAACGCGTGCGGAAGTGAAATTTGAAGGCGATACCCTGGTAAACCGCATTGAGCTGAAAGGCATTGAC
TTTAAAGAAGACGGCAATATCCTGGGCCATAAGCTGGAATACAATTTTAACAGCCACAATGTTTACATCA
CCGCCGATAAACAAAAAAATGGCATTAAAGCGAATTTTAAAATTCGCCACAACGTGGAGGATGGCAGCGT
GCAGCTGGCTGATCACTACCAGCAAAACACTCCAATCGGTGATGGTCCTGTTCTGCTGCCAGACAATCAC
TATCTGAGCACGCAAAGCGTTCTGTCTAAAGATCCGAACGAGAAACGCGATCATATGGTTCTGCTGGAGT
TCGTAACCGCAGCGGGCATCACGCATGGTATGGATGAACTGTACAAAATGGGTTCCAAAACCATCGTTCT
TTCGGTCGGCGAGGCTACTCGCACTCTGACTGAGATCCAGTCCACCGCAGACCGTCAGATCTTCGAAGAG
AAGGTCGGGCCTCTGGTGGGTCGGCTGCGCCTCACGGCTTCGCTCCGTCAAAACGGAGCCAAGACCGCGT
ATCGCGTCAACCTAAAACTGGATCAGGCGGACGTCGTTGATTCCGGACTTCCGAAAGTGCGCTACACTCA
GGTATGGTCGCACGACGTGACAATCGTTGCGAATAGCACCGAGGCCTCGCGCAAATCGTTGTACGATTTG
ACCAAGTCCCTCGTCGCGACCTCGCAGGTCGAAGATCTTGTCGTCAACCTTGTGCCGCTGGGCCGTGGTG
GCGGAGGGACTAGTGGAGGTGGATCCGGAAGTTCTGGCGGCCGCTCTGGCATCGATGGGAGCCTCGAGCC
AAAGAAAAAGCGGAAAGTGTAATCTAGATAATCAACCTCTGGATTACAAAATTTGTGAAAGATTGACTGG
TATTCTTAACTATGTTGCTCCTTTTACGCTATGTGGATACGCTGCTTTAATGCCTTTGTATCATGCTATT
GCTTCCCGTATGGCTTTCATTTTCTCCTCCTTGTATAAATCCTGGTTGCTGTCTCTTTATGAGGAGTTGT
GGCCCGTTGTCAGGCAACGTGGCGTGGTGTGCACTGTGTTTGCTGACGCAACCCCCACTGGTTGGGGCAT
TGCCACCACCTGTCAGCTCCTTTCCGGGACTTTCGCTTTCCCCCTCCCTATTGCCACGGCGGAACTCATC
GCCGCCTGCCTTGCCCGCTGCTGGACAGGGGCTCGGCTGTTGGGCACTGACAATTCCGTGGTGTTGTCGG
GGAAATCATCGTCCTTTCCTTGGCTGCTCGCCTGTGTTGCCACCTGGATTCTGCGCGGGACGTCCTTCTG
CTACGTCCCTTCGGCCCTCAATCCAGCGGACCTTCCTTCCCGCGGCCTGCTGCCGGCTCTGCGGCCTCTT
CCGCGTCTTCGCCTTCGCCCTCAGACGAGTCGGATCTCCCTTTGGGCCGCCTCCCCGCCTGAGATCCTTT
AAGACCAATGACTTACAAGGCAGCTGTAGATCTTAGCCACTTTTTAAAAGAAAAGGGGGGACTGGAAGGG
CTAATTCACTCCCAACGAAGACAAGATCTGCTTTTTGCTTGTACTGGGTCTCTCTGGTTAGACCAGATCT
GAGCCTGGGAGCTCTCTGGCTAACTAGGGAACCCACTGCTTAAGCCTCAATAAAGCTTGCCTTGAGTGCT
TCAAGTAGTGTGTGCCCGTCTGTTGTGTGACTCTGGTAACTAGAGATCCCTCAGACCCTTTTAGTCAGTG
TGGAAAATCTCTAGCAGTAGTAGTTCATGTCATCTTATTATTCAGTATTTATAACTTGCAAAGAAATGAA
TATCAGAGAGTGAGAGGCCCGGGTTAATTAAGGAAAGGGCTAGATCATTCTTGAAGACGAAAGGGCCTCG
TGATACGCCTATTTTTATAGGTTAATGTCATGATAATAATGGTTTCTTAGACGTCAGGTGGCACTTTTCG
GGGAAATGTGCGCGGAACCCCTATTTGTTTATTTTTCTAAATACATTCAAATATGTATCCGCTCATGAGA
CAATAACCCTGATAAATGCTTCAATAATATTGAAAAAGGAAGAGTATGAGTATTCAACATTTCCGTGTCG
CCCTTATTCCCTTTTTTGCGGCATTTTGCCTTCCTGTTTTTGCTCACCCAGAAACGCTGGTGAAAGTAAA
AGATGCTGAAGATCAGTTGGGTGCACGAGTGGGTTACATCGAACTGGATCTCAACAGCGGTAAGATCCTT
GAGAGTTTTCGCCCCGAAGAACGTTTTCCAATGATGAGCACTTTTAAAGTTCTGCTATGTGGCGCGGTAT
TATCCCGTGTTGACGCCGGGCAAGAGCAACTCGGTCGCCGCATACACTATTCTCAGAATGACTTGGTTGA
GTACTCACCAGTCACAGAAAAGCATCTTACGGATGGCATGACAGTAAGAGAATTATGCAGTGCTGCCATA
ACCATGAGTGATAACACTGCGGCCAACTTACTTCTGACAACGATCGGAGGACCGAAGGAGCTAACCGCTT
TTTTGCACAACATGGGGGATCATGTAACTCGCCTTGATCGTTGGGAACCGGAGCTGAATGAAGCCATACC
AAACGACGAGCGTGACACCACGATGCCTGTAGCAATGGCAACAACGTTGCGCAAACTATTAACTGGCGAA
CTACTTACTCTAGCTTCCCGGCAACAATTAATAGACTGGATGGAGGCGGATAAAGTTGCAGGACCACTTC
TGCGCTCGGCCCTTCCGGCTGGCTGGTTTATTGCTGATAAATCTGGAGCCGGTGAGCGTGGGTCTCGCGG
TATCATTGCAGCACTGGGGCCAGATGGTAAGCCCTCCCGTATCGTAGTTATCTACACGACGGGGAGTCAG
GCAACTATGGATGAACGAAATAGACAGATCGCTGAGATAGGTGCCTCACTGATTAAGCATTGGTAACTGT
CAGACCAAGTTTACTCATATATACTTTAGATTGATTTAAAACTTCATTTTTAATTTAAAAGGATCTAGGT
GAAGATCCTTTTTGATAATCTCATGACCAAAATCCCTTAACGTGAGTTTTCGTTCCACTGAGCGTCAGAC
CCCGTAGAAAAGATCAAAGGATCTTCTTGAGATCCTTTTTTTCTGCGCGTAATCTGCTGCTTGCAAACAA
AAAAACCACCGCTACCAGCGGTGGTTTGTTTGCCGGATCAAGAGCTACCAACTCTTTTTCCGAAGGTAAC
TGGCTTCAGCAGAGCGCAGATACCAAATACTGTTCTTCTAGTGTAGCCGTAGTTAGGCCACCACTTCAAG
AACTCTGTAGCACCGCCTACATACCTCGCTCTGCTAATCCTGTTACCAGTGGCTGCTGCCAGTGGCGATA
AGTCGTGTCTTACCGGGTTGGACTCAAGACGATAGTTACCGGATAAGGCGCAGCGGTCGGGCTGAACGGG
GGGTTCGTGCACACAGCCCAGCTTGGAGCGAAC
Features (pLannotate 1.2.2; 24 found; start..end, strand, type, name):
    415..469     +  CDS            lacI (fragment): lac repressor; lacI; The lac repressor binds to the lac operator to inhibit transcription in E. coli. This inhibition can be relieved by adding lactose or isopropyl-β-D-thiogalactopyranoside (IPTG).
    475..568     +  rep_origin     SV40 ori (fragment): SV40 origin of replication
    593..630     +  CDS            lacI (fragment): lac repressor; lacI; The lac repressor binds to the lac operator to inhibit transcription in E. coli. This inhibition can be relieved by adding lactose or isopropyl-β-D-thiogalactopyranoside (IPTG).
    643..664     +  protein_bind   CAP binding site: CAP binding activates transcription in the presence of cAMP. E. coli catabolite activator protein
    679..709     +  promoter       lac promoter: promoter for the E. coli lac operon
    717..733     +  protein_bind   lac operator: The lac repressor binds to the lac operator to inhibit transcription in E. coli. This inhibition can be relieved by adding lactose or isopropyl-β-D-thiogalactopyranoside (IPTG). lac repressor encoded by lacI
    767..850     +  polyA_signal   SV40 poly(A) signal (fragment): SV40 polyadenylation signal
   1017..1346    +  CDS            nef (fragment): NEF_HV1BR - Experimental evidence at protein level: Swiss-Prot protein existence level 1. Extracellular Nef protein targets CD4(+) T-lymphocytes for apoptosis by interacting with CXCR4 surface receptors (PubMed:14990729). From Human immunodeficiency virus type 1 group M subtype B (isolate BRU/LAI) (HIV-1).
   1394..1651    +  LTR            5' LTR (truncated): truncated 5' long terminal repeat (LTR) from HIV-1
   1698..1823    +  misc_feature   HIV-1 Ψ: packaging signal of human immunodeficiency virus type 1
   1807..2145    +  CDS            HIV-1 gag (fragment): gag protein from human immunodeficiency virus 1; gag
   2320..2553    +  misc_feature   RRE: The Rev response element (RRE) of HIV-1 allows for Rev-dependent mRNA export from the nucleus to the cytoplasm.
   2930..3030    +  CDS            Rev (fragment): human immunodeficiency virus 1 (HIV-1) Rev protein; rev; enhances nuclear export of unspliced and incompletely spliced viral mRNAs
   3075..3192    +  misc_feature   cPPT/CTS: central polypurine tract and central termination sequence of HIV-1
   3282..3493    +  promoter       EF-1α core promoter: core promoter for human elongation factor EF-1α
   3527..3631    +  CDS            wac (fragment): WAC_BPT4 - Experimental evidence at protein level: Swiss-Prot protein existence level 1. Chaperone involved in tail fiber assembly and retraction. Acts as a chaperone helping to attach the long tail fibers to the virus during the assembly process. During phage assembly, twelve fibritin molecules attach to the phage neck via gp13: six molecules forming the collar and six molecules forming the whiskers. From Enterobacteria phage T4 (Bacteriophage T4).
   3677..4387    +  CDS            superfolder GFP: GFP variant that folds robustly even when fused to poorly folded proteins (Pédelacq et al., 2006)
   4394..4756    +  CDS            COAT_BPPP7: Experimental evidence at protein level: Swiss-Prot protein existence level 1. Forms the phage shell; binds to the phage RNA. From Pseudomonas phage PP7 (Bacteriophage PP7).
   4860..5448    +  misc_feature   WPRE: woodchuck hepatitis virus posttranscriptional regulatory element
   5456..5521    +  CDS            nef (fragment): NEF_HV1Z2 - Experimental evidence at protein level: Swiss-Prot protein existence level 1. Extracellular Nef protein targets CD4(+) T-lymphocytes for apoptosis by interacting with CXCR4 surface receptors. From Human immunodeficiency virus type 1 group M subtype D (isolate Z2/CDC-Z34) (HIV-1).
   5523..5756    +  LTR            3' LTR (ΔU3): self-inactivating 3' long terminal repeat (LTR) from HIV-1
   5961..6065    +  promoter       AmpR promoter: bla
   6066..6926    +  CDS            AmpR: β-lactamase; bla; confers resistance to ampicillin, carbenicillin, and related antibiotics
   7097..232     +  rep_origin     ori (across the origin): high-copy-number ColE1/pMB1/pBR322/pUC origin of replication
