[The description below was written by a language model from this plasmid's Addgene catalogue record and pLannotate feature annotations shown in this document.]
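Description:
pHAGE-EFS-foldon-GFP-PCP is a 7,453 bp HIV-1-derived lentiviral transfer plasmid built on the pHAGE backbone for expression of a fusion protein in mammalian cells, either by direct transfection or after packaging into lentiviral particles. In bacteria it is maintained through a high-copy ColE1/pUC-type origin and selected with ampicillin via the β-lactamase gene. The viral portion runs from a truncated 5' LTR through the Ψ packaging signal (overlapping a gag fragment), the Rev response element for Rev-dependent nuclear export of the genomic RNA, and the cPPT/CTS element, and ends in a ΔU3 self-inactivating 3' LTR, so the integrated provirus lacks LTR promoter activity. Short lacI, lac promoter/operator, SV40 and nef fragments annotated elsewhere appear to be backbone remnants rather than functional parts. No mammalian selection marker is annotated.

The payload is a single open reading frame driven by the EF-1α core promoter (EFS) and followed by a WPRE, which enhances transcript stability and expression. It encodes three modules in series: the foldon domain, a fragment of bacteriophage T4 fibritin (wac) that acts as a trimerization motif; superfolder GFP as the fluorescent reporter; and the PP7 phage coat protein (PCP), which binds PP7 RNA hairpins. The catalogue lists the insert species as human, although the annotated parts are of phage and reporter origin. According to the record, the protein is used for live-cell imaging of nonrepetitive DNA in the CRISPR FISHer approach, in which phase separation-mediated assembly amplifies the fluorescent signal at a target locus. PCP presumably recruits the fusion to PP7-tagged guide RNAs supplied from other constructs, though those partners are not described here.
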