Addgene plasmid #194503: pHAGE-EFS-foldon-GFP- PCP
Purpose: Expression foldon-GFP-PCP protein for imaging of nonrepetitive DNA
Depositing lab: Chunqing Song. Depositing organization: Westlake University. Publication: CRISPR FISHer enables high-sensitivity imaging of nonrepetitive DNA in living cells through phase separation-mediated signal amplification. Lyu XY, Deng Y, Huang XY, Li ZZ, Fang GQ, Yang D, Wang FL, Kang W, Shen EZ, Song CQ. Cell Res. 2022 Nov;32(11):969-981. doi: 10.1038/s41422-022-00712-z. Epub 2022 Sep 14. PubMed 36104507.
Backbone
  Vector backbone: pHAGE
  Backbone size w/o insert (bp): 5882
  Total vector size (bp): 7453
  Vector type: Mammalian Expression, Lentiviral
Growth in bacteria
  Bacterial resistance: Ampicillin, 100 μg/mL
  Growth temperature: 37°C
  Growth strain: NEB Stable
  Copy number: Unknown
Gene/Insert
  Gene/Insert name: foldon-GFP-PCP
  Species: H. sapiens (human)
  Insert size (bp): 1305
  Promoter: EF-1α core promoter
  Cloning method: Gibson Cloning
  Sequencing primers: 5′ taaggtgaacgcgtgcaggctggcgccaccatgggctacatccccgaggcccccagggac; 3′ ctcgaggctcccatcgatgccagagcggccgccagaacttccggatccacctccactagt
Terms and licenses: Academic/Nonprofit Terms; Industry Terms: Not Available to Industry
How to cite: pHAGE-EFS-foldon-GFP- PCP was a gift from Chunqing Song (Addgene plasmid # 194503 ; http://n2t.net/addgene:194503 ; RRID:Addgene_194503)
